>Addgene plasmid #43583 | III-CGTA | depositor partial sequence | sequence record 58848 | III-CGTA sequence 426 bps
CGTCTCGGCTCACCCCAGAGCAGGTCGTGGCGATCGCAAGCCACGACGGAGGAAAGCAAGCCTTGGAAAC
AGTACAGAGGCTGTTGCCTGTGCTGTGCCAAGCGCACGGACTCACCCCAGAGCAGGTCGTGGCAATCGCG
AGCAATAACGGCGGAAAACAGGCTTTGGAAACGGTGCAGAGGCTCCTTCCAGTGCTGTGCCAAGCGCACG
GCCTCACCCCAGAGCAGGTCGTGGCCATTGCCTCGAATGGAGGGGGCAAACAGGCGTTGGAAACCGTACA
ACGATTGCTGCCGGTGCTGTGCCAAGCGCACGGATTAACCCCAGAGCAGGTCGTGGCAATCGCCTCCAAC
ATTGGCGGGAAACAGGCACTCGAGACTGTCCAGCGCCTGCTTCCCGTGCTGTGCCAAGCGCACGGACTCA
GAGACG
