>Addgene plasmid #43583 | III-CGTA | addgene partial sequence | sequence record 61582 | M13-F20 5'-TGTAAAACGACGGCCAGT-3'
CGATTGGGCCCTCTGATGCATGCTCGAGCGGCCGCCAGTGTGATGGATATCTGCAGAATTCGCCCTTGCC
GTCCTAGCGCGTCTCGGCTCACCCCAGAGCAGGTCGTGGCGATCGCAAGCCACGACGGAGGAAAGCAAGC
CTTGGAAACAGTACAGAGGCTGTTGCCTGTGCTGTGCCAAGCGCACGGACTCACCCCAGAGCAGGTCGTG
GCAATCGCGAGCAATAACGGCGGAAAACAGGCTTTGGAAACGGTGCAGAGGCTCCTTCCAGTGCTGTGCC
AAGCGCACGGCCTCACCCCAGAGCAGGTCGTGGCCATTGCCTCGAATGGAGGGGGCAAACAGGCGTTGGA
AACCGTACAACGATTGCTGCCGGTGCTGTGCCAAGCGCACGGATTAACCCCAGAGCAGGTCGTGGCAATC
GCCTCCAACATTGGCGGGAAACAGGCACTCGAGACTGTCCAGCGCCTGCTTCCCGTGCTGTGCCAAGCGC
ACGGACTCAGAGACGTGGGCACAGGAAAGAAGGGCGAATTCCAGCACACTGGCGGCCGTTACTAGTGGAT
CCGAGCTCGGTACCAAGCTTGATGCATAGCTTGAGTATTCTATAGTGTCACCTAAATAGCTTGGCGTAAT
CATGGTCATAGCTGTTTCCTGTGTGAAATTGTTATCCGCTCACAATTCCACACAACATACGAGCCGGAAG
CATAAAGTGTAAAGCCTGGGGTGCCTAATGAGTGAGCTAACTCACATTAATTGCGTTGCGCTCACTGCCC
GCTTTCCAGTCGGGAAACCTGTCGTGCCAGCTGCATTAATGAATCGGCCAACGCGCGGGGAGAGGCGGTT
TGCGTATTGGGCGCTCTTCCGCTTCCTCGCT
