[The description below was written by a language model from this plasmid's Addgene catalogue record.]
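Description:
III-CGTA is a bacterial cloning plasmid built on the commercial pCRII-TOPO backbone (about 4 kb without insert), carrying a 426 bp synthetic insert introduced by TOPO cloning. It is a high-copy plasmid maintained in E. coli and is selectable with both ampicillin and kanamycin, consistent with the dual resistance markers of this backbone. The insert sits between the standard T7 and M13 reverse priming sites of the vector, which are listed as the sequencing primers for verifying it. The construct is a storage and propagation vector only. The record lists no mammalian promoter, tag, reporter or other expression feature, and no feature table is provided to confirm individual backbone elements.

The record does not spell out the composition of the insert beyond its name, size and synthetic origin. The associated publication describes a TALEN genome-editing system for generating human stem cell-based disease models, so the plasmid is evidently one component of a library of pre-assembled parts used to build TALE DNA-binding arrays. On that reading, the name probably denotes a multimer of TALE repeat modules recognising the bases C, G, T and A, with the "III" prefix indicating its position in the ordered assembly. A 426 bp insert is roughly what four TALE repeats of about 34 codons each would occupy. This interpretation is inferred from the naming and the publication context rather than stated in the catalogue fields. In use, such module plasmids serve as sources of defined repeat blocks that are combined with blocks for other positions and joined into a nuclease expression backbone to produce custom TALENs against a chosen genomic target.
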