Addgene plasmid #43583: III-CGTA
Depositing lab: Chad Cowan & Kiran Musunuru. Depositing organization: Harvard University. Publication: A TALEN Genome-Editing System for Generating Human Stem Cell-Based Disease Models. Ding Q, Lee YK, Schaefer EA, Peters DT, Veres A, Kim K, Kuperwasser N, Motola DL, Meissner TB, Hendriks WT, Trevisan M, Gupta RM, Moisan A, Banks E, Friesen M, Schinzel RT, Xia F, Tang A, Xia Y, Figueroa E, Wann A, Ahfeldt T, Daheron L, Zhang F, Rubin LL, Peng LF, Chung RT, Musunuru K, Cowan CA. Cell Stem Cell. 2012 Dec 12. pii: S1934-5909(12)00645-5. doi: 10.1016/j.stem.2012.11.011. PubMed 23246482.
Backbone
  Vector backbone: pCRII-TOPO
  Backbone manufacturer: Invitrogen
  Backbone size w/o insert (bp): 3973
  Vector type: Bacterial Cloning
Growth in bacteria
  Bacterial resistance: Ampicillin and Kanamycin, 100 & 50 μg/mL
  Growth temperature: 37°C
  Growth strain: Top10
  Copy number: High Copy
Gene/Insert
  Gene/Insert name: III-CGTA
  Species: Synthetic
  Insert size (bp): 426
  Cloning method: TOPO Cloning
  Sequencing primers: 5′ T7; 3′ M13-rev
Terms and licenses: Academic/Nonprofit Terms; Industry Terms: Not Available to Industry
How to cite: III-CGTA was a gift from Chad Cowan & Kiran Musunuru (Addgene plasmid # 43583 ; http://n2t.net/addgene:43583 ; RRID:Addgene_43583)
